Addgene plasmid #191114: pET22b-T5-MfnG-TEV-His
Purpose: Expresses MfnG-TEV-His in E. coli
Depositing lab: Han Xiao. Depositing organization: Rice University. Publication: Expanding the eukaryotic genetic code with a biosynthesized 21st amino acid. Wu KL, Moore JA, Miller MD, Chen Y, Lee C, Xu W, Peng Z, Duan Q, Phillips GN Jr, Uribe RA, Xiao H. Protein Sci. 2022 Oct;31(10):e4443. doi: 10.1002/pro.4443. PubMed 36173166.
Backbone
  Vector backbone: pET22b
  Vector type: Bacterial Expression
Growth in bacteria
  Bacterial resistance: Ampicillin, 100 μg/mL
  Growth temperature: 37°C
  Growth strain: DH5alpha
  Copy number: Unknown
Gene/Insert
  Gene/Insert name: MfnG
  Species: Streptomyces drozdowiczii
  Insert size (bp): 1182
  Tag / fusion protein: His tag (C terminal on insert)
Resource information
  A portion of this plasmid was derived from a plasmid made by: Synthetic
Terms and licenses: Academic/Nonprofit Terms; Industry Terms: Not Available to Industry
How to cite: pET22b-T5-MfnG-TEV-His was a gift from Han Xiao (Addgene plasmid # 191114 ; http://n2t.net/addgene:191114 ; RRID:Addgene_191114)
