[The description below was written by a language model from this plasmid's Addgene catalogue record and pLannotate feature annotations shown in this document.]
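Description:
pET22b-T5-MfnG-TEV-His is a 6,788-nt bacterial expression plasmid built on the pET22b backbone for producing the MfnG protein of Streptomyces drozdowiczii in E. coli. It is maintained through a ColE1/pMB1-type origin accompanied by the pBR322 bom site and the rop gene, which moderates copy number (the catalogue lists copy number as unknown). Selection is by ampicillin through a bla (β-lactamase) cassette. An f1 origin is also present, and short tetracycline-resistance fragments flanking the lacI region appear to be non-functional pBR322-derived backbone remnants.

The 1,182-bp synthetic MfnG insert is recorded as carrying a C-terminal His tag. The plasmid name indicates a TEV protease site between the protein and the tag, which would allow the tag to be removed after affinity purification. The feature table does not annotate the MfnG coding sequence, the TEV site or this His tag, but the unannotated stretch between the T5 promoter region and the lambda t0 terminator is where the insert would sit. The original T7 promoter and lac operator of pET22b remain upstream. Downstream of them lies a T5 promoter with an embedded lac operator plus a second operator, so the insert can be transcribed by the host E. coli RNA polymerase rather than requiring T7 polymerase. The plasmid-borne lacI supplies repressor, making expression IPTG-inducible. Beyond the t0 terminator lie the vector's native His-tag fragment, a short fragment annotated as a solubility tag and the T7 terminator; these appear to be leftover backbone sequence outside the expression unit. The stated purpose is expression of MfnG-TEV-His in E. coli, and the associated publication concerns expanding the eukaryotic genetic code with a biosynthesized amino acid. The record does not state MfnG's enzymatic role.
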