Features (pLannotate 1.2.2; 20 found; start..end, strand, type, name):
     12..440     +  rep_origin     f1 ori (sequence partly withheld): f1 bacteriophage origin of replication; arrow indicates direction of (+) strand synthesis
    493..597     +  promoter       AmpR promoter: bla
    598..1458    +  CDS            AmpR: β-lactamase; bla; confers resistance to ampicillin, carbenicillin, and related antibiotics
   1629..2217    +  rep_origin     ori: high-copy-number ColE1/pMB1/pBR322/pUC origin of replication
   2403..2542    -  misc_feature   bom: basis of mobility region from pBR322
   2644..2835    -  CDS            rop: Rop protein, which maintains plasmids at low copy number; rop
   2852..3232    +  CDS            YPB1_ECOLX: Protein predicted: Swiss-Prot protein existence level 4. From Escherichia coli.
   3304..3595    -  CDS            TcR (fragment): tetracycline efflux protein; tet; confers resistance to tetracycline
   3610..3631    -  protein_bind   CAP binding site: CAP binding activates transcription in the presence of cAMP. E. coli catabolite activator protein
   3644..4726    -  CDS            lacI: lac repressor; lacI; The lac repressor binds to the lac operator to inhibit transcription in E. coli. This inhibition can be relieved by adding lactose or isopropyl-β-D-thiogalactopyranoside (IPTG).
   4727..4804    -  promoter       lacI promoter: lacI
   4812..5091    -  CDS            TcR (fragment): tetracycline efflux protein; tet; confers resistance to tetracycline
   5113..5131    +  promoter       T7 promoter: promoter for bacteriophage T7 RNA polymerase
   5132..5156    +  protein_bind   lac operator: The lac repressor binds to the lac operator to inhibit transcription in E. coli. This inhibition can be relieved by adding lactose or isopropyl-β-D-thiogalactopyranoside (IPTG). lac repressor encoded by lacI
   5196..5240    +  promoter       T5 promoter: bacteriophage T5 promoter for E. coli RNA polymerase, with embedded lac operator
   5248..5264    +  protein_bind   lac operator: The lac repressor binds to the lac operator to inhibit transcription in E. coli. This inhibition can be relieved by adding lactose or isopropyl-β-D-thiogalactopyranoside (IPTG). lac repressor encoded by lacI
   6506..6600    +  terminator     lambda t0 terminator: transcription terminator from phage lambda
   6632..6649    +  CDS            9xHis (fragment): 9xHis affinity tag
   6659..6708    +  CDS            SET1 (fragment): solubility-enhancement tag derived from T7 phage gene 10B
   6716..6763    +  terminator     T7 terminator: transcription terminator for bacteriophage T7 RNA polymerase
>Addgene plasmid #191114 | pET22b-T5-MfnG-TEV-His | addgene full sequence | sequence record 376469 | Addgene NGS Result
TGGCGAATGGG
[124 nt withheld, positions 12-135]
C
[91 nt withheld, positions 137-227]
A
[49 nt withheld, positions 229-277]
CCTTTGACGTTGGAGTCCACGTTCTTT
[37 nt withheld, positions 305-341]
ACCCTATCTCGGTCTATTCTTTTGATTTATAAGGGATTTTGCCGATTTCGGCCTATTGGTTAAAAAATGA
GCTGATTTAACAAAAATTTAACGCGAATTTTAACAAAATATTAACGCTTACAATTTAGGTGGCACTTTTC
GGGGAAATGTGCGCGGAACCCCTATTTGTTTATTTTTCTAAATACATTCAAATATGTATCCGCTCATGAG
ACAATAACCCTGATAAATGCTTCAATAATATTGAAAAAGGAAGAGTATGAGTATTCAACATTTCCGTGTC
GCCCTTATTCCCTTTTTTGCGGCATTTTGCCTTCCTGTTTTTGCTCACCCAGAAACGCTGGTGAAAGTAA
AAGATGCTGAAGATCAGTTGGGTGCACGAGTGGGTTACATCGAACTGGATCTCAACAGCGGTAAGATCCT
TGAGAGTTTTCGCCCCGAAGAACGTTTTCCAATGATGAGCACTTTTAAAGTTCTGCTATGTGGCGCGGTA
TTATCCCGTATTGACGCCGGGCAAGAGCAACTCGGTCGCCGCATACACTATTCTCAGAATGACTTGGTTG
AGTACTCACCAGTCACAGAAAAGCATCTTACGGATGGCATGACAGTAAGAGAATTATGCAGTGCTGCCAT
AACCATGAGTGATAACACTGCGGCCAACTTACTTCTGACAACGATCGGAGGACCGAAGGAGCTAACCGCT
TTTTTGCACAACATGGGGGATCATGTAACTCGCCTTGATCGTTGGGAACCGGAGCTGAATGAAGCCATAC
CAAACGACGAGCGTGACACCACGATGCCTGCAGCAATGGCAACAACGTTGCGCAAACTATTAACTGGCGA
ACTACTTACTCTAGCTTCCCGGCAACAATTAATAGACTGGATGGAGGCGGATAAAGTTGCAGGACCACTT
CTGCGCTCGGCCCTTCCGGCTGGCTGGTTTATTGCTGATAAATCTGGAGCCGGTGAGCGTGGGTCTCGCG
GTATCATTGCAGCACTGGGGCCAGATGGTAAGCCCTCCCGTATCGTAGTTATCTACACGACGGGGAGTCA
GGCAACTATGGATGAACGAAATAGACAGATCGCTGAGATAGGTGCCTCACTGATTAAGCATTGGTAACTG
TCAGACCAAGTTTACTCATATATACTTTAGATTGATTTAAAACTTCATTTTTAATTTAAAAGGATCTAGG
TGAAGATCCTTTTTGATAATCTCATGACCAAAATCCCTTAACGTGAGTTTTCGTTCCACTGAGCGTCAGA
CCCCGTAGAAAAGATCAAAGGATCTTCTTGAGATCCTTTTTTTCTGCGCGTAATCTGCTGCTTGCAAACA
AAAAAACCACCGCTACCAGCGGTGGTTTGTTTGCCGGATCAAGAGCTACCAACTCTTTTTCCGAAGGTAA
CTGGCTTCAGCAGAGCGCAGATACCAAATACTGTCCTTCTAGTGTAGCCGTAGTTAGGCCACCACTTCAA
GAACTCTGTAGCACCGCCTACATACCTCGCTCTGCTAATCCTGTTACCAGTGGCTGCTGCCAGTGGCGAT
AAGTCGTGTCTTACCGGGTTGGACTCAAGACGATAGTTACCGGATAAGGCGCAGCGGTCGGGCTGAACGG
GGGGTTCGTGCACACAGCCCAGCTTGGAGCGAACGACCTACACCGAACTGAGATACCTACAGCGTGAGCT
ATGAGAAAGCGCCACGCTTCCCGAAGGGAGAAAGGCGGACAGGTATCCGGTAAGCGGCAGGGTCGGAACA
GGAGAGCGCACGAGGGAGCTTCCAGGGGGAAACGCCTGGTATCTTTATAGTCCTGTCGGGTTTCGCCACC
TCTGACTTGAGCGTCGATTTTTGTGATGCTCGTCAGGGGGGCGGAGCCTATGGAAAAACGCCAGCAACGC
GGCCTTTTTACGGTTCCTGGCCTTTTGCTGGCCTTTTGCTCACATGTTCTTTCCTGCGTTATCCCCTGAT
TCTGTGGATAACCGTATTACCGCCTTTGAGTGAGCTGATACCGCTCGCCGCAGCCGAACGACCGAGCGCA
GCGAGTCAGTGAGCGAGGAAGCGGAAGAGCGCCTGATGCGGTATTTTCTCCTTACGCATCTGTGCGGTAT
TTCACACCGCAATGGTGCACTCTCAGTACAATCTGCTCTGATGCCGCATAGTTAAGCCAGTATACACTCC
GCTATCGCTACGTGACTGGGTCATGGCTGCGCCCCGACACCCGCCAACACCCGCTGACGCGCCCTGACGG
GCTTGTCTGCTCCCGGCATCCGCTTACAGACAAGCTGTGACCGTCTCCGGGAGCTGCATGTGTCAGAGGT
TTTCACCGTCATCACCGAAACGCGCGAGGCAGCTGCGGTAAAGCTCATCAGCGTGGTCGTGAAGCGATTC
ACAGATGTCTGCCTGTTCATCCGCGTCCAGCTCGTTGAGTTTCTCCAGAAGCGTTAATGTCTGGCTTCTG
ATAAAGCGGGCCATGTTAAGGGCGGTTTTTTCCTGTTTGGTCACTGATGCCTCTGTGTAAGGGGGATTTC
TGTTCATGGGGGTAATGATACCGATGAAACGAGAGAGGATGCTCACGATACGGGTTACTGATGATGAACA
TGCCCGGTTACTGGAACGTTGTGAGGGTAAACAACTGGCGGTATGGATGCGGCGGGACCAGAGAAAAATC
ACTCAGGGTCAATGCCAGCGCTTCGTTAATACAGATGTAGGTGTTCCACAGGGTAGCCAGCAGCATCCTG
CGATGCAGATCCGGAACATAATGGTGCAGGGCGCTGACTTCCGCGTTTCCAGACTTTACGAAACACGGAA
ACCGAAGACCATTCATGTTGTTGCTCAGGTCGCAGACGTTTTGCAGCAGCAGTCGCTTCACGTTCGCTCG
CGTATCGGTGATTCATTCTGCTAACCAGTAAGGCAACCCCGCCAGCCTAGCCGGGTCCTCAACGACAGGA
GCACGATCATGCGCACCCGTGGGGCCGCCATGCCGGCGATAATGGCCTGCTTCTCGCCGAAACGTTTGGT
GGCGGGACCAGTGACGAAGGCTTGAGCGAGGGCGTGCAAGATTCCGAATACCGCAAGCGACAGGCCGATC
ATCGTCGCGCTCCAGCGAAAGCGGTCCTCGCCGAAAATGACCCAGAGCGCTGCCGGCACCTGTCCTACGA
GTTGCATGATAAAGAAGACAGTCATAAGTGCGGCGACGATAGTCATGCCCCGCGCCCACCGGAAGGAGCT
GACTGGGTTGAAGGCTCTCAAGGGCATCGGTCGAGATCCCGGTGCCTAATGAGTGAGCTAACTTACATTA
ATTGCGTTGCGCTCACTGCCCGCTTTCCAGTCGGGAAACCTGTCGTGCCAGCTGCATTAATGAATCGGCC
AACGCGCGGGGAGAGGCGGTTTGCGTATTGGGCGCCAGGGTGGTTTTTCTTTTCACCAGTGAGACGGGCA
ACAGCTGATTGCCCTTCACCGCCTGGCCCTGAGAGAGTTGCAGCAAGCGGTCCACGCTGGTTTGCCCCAG
CAGGCGAAAATCCTGTTTGATGGTGGTTAACGGCGGGATATAACATGAGCTGTCTTCGGTATCGTCGTAT
CCCACTACCGAGATATCCGCACCAACGCGCAGCCCGGACTCGGTAATGGCGCGCATTGCGCCCAGCGCCA
TCTGATCGTTGGCAACCAGCATCGCAGTGGGAACGATGCCCTCATTCAGCATTTGCATGGTTTGTTGAAA
ACCGGACATGGCACTCCAGTCGCCTTCCCGTTCCGCTATCGGCTGAATTTGATTGCGAGTGAGATATTTA
TGCCAGCCAGCCAGACGCAGACGCGCCGAGACAGAACTTAATGGGCCCGCTAACAGCGCGATTTGCTGGT
GACCCAATGCGACCAGATGCTCCACGCCCAGTCGCGTACCGTCTTCATGGGAGAAAATAATACTGTTGAT
GGGTGTCTGGTCAGAGACATCAAGAAATAACGCCGGAACATTAGTGCAGGCAGCTTCCACAGCAATGGCA
TCCTGGTCATCCAGCGGATAGTTAATGATCAGCCCACTGACGCGTTGCGCGAGAAGATTGTGCACCGCCG
CTTTACAGGCTTCGACGCCGCTTCGTTCTACCATCGACACCACCACGCTGGCACCCAGTTGATCGGCGCG
AGATTTAATCGCCGCGACAATTTGCGACGGCGCGTGCAGGGCCAGACTGGAGGTGGCAACGCCAATCAGC
AACGACTGTTTGCCCGCCAGTTGTTGTGCCACGCGGTTGGGAATGTAATTCAGCTCCGCCATCGCCGCTT
CCACTTTTTCCCGCGTTTTCGCAGAAACGTGGCTGGCCTGGTTCACCACGCGGGAAACGGTCTGATAAGA
GACACCGGCATACTCTGCGACATCGTATAACGTTACTGGTTTCACATTCACCACCCTGAATTGACTCTCT
TCCGGGCGCTATCATGCCATACCGCGAAAGGTTTTGCGCCATTCGATGGTGTCCGGGATCTCGACGCTCT
CCCTTATGCGACTCCTGCATTAGGAAGCAGCCCAGTAGTAGGTTGAGGCCGTTGAGCACCGCCGCCGCAA
GGAATGGTGCATGCAAGGAGATGGCGCCCAACAGTCCCCCGGCCACGGGGCCTGCCACCATACCCACGCC
GAAACAAGCGCTCATGAGCCCGAAGTGGCGAGCCCGATCTTCCCCATCGGTGATGTCGGCGATATAGGCG
CCAGCAACCGCACCTGTGGCGCCGGTGATGCCGGCCACGATGCGTCCGGCGTAGAGGATCGAGATCTCGA
TCCCGCGAAATTAATACGACTCACTATAGGGGAATTGTGAGCGGATAACAATTCCCCTCTAGAGTTTGAC
AGCATTATCATCGATCTCGAGAAATCATAAAAAATTTATTTGCTTTGTGAGCGGATAACAATTATAATAG
ATTCAATTGTGAGCGGATAACAATTTCACACAGAATTCATTAAAGAGGAGAAATTACATATGGTGACTCC
AGAGGGGAATGTGTCATTGGTGGATGAGAGCTTGTTAGTCGGCGTTACGGATGAGGATCGCGCAGTCCGT
TCTGCCCACCAATTCTATGAGCGTTTAATTGGTTTGTGGGCGCCTGCAGTAATGGAGGCTGCCCATGAGT
TGGGCGTTTTTGCTGCCTTAGCAGAAGCGCCTGCTGACTCAGGGGAACTGGCTCGCCGCCTGGATTGCGA
CGCCCGTGCTATGCGTGTATTGCTGGACGCATTATACGCATATGACGTCATTGACCGCATCCATGATACT
AACGGCTTTCGTTATTTACTTAGTGCCGAGGCACGTGAATGCCTTCTTCCGGGTACGCTGTTTTCCTTAG
TCGGCAAGTTCATGCATGACATCAACGTGGCCTGGCCTGCCTGGCGCAATCTTGCTGAAGTGGTGCGCCA
CGGCGCGCGTGATACGTCCGGCGCCGAATCTCCAAATGGCATCGCACAGGAAGACTATGAATCTTTGGTC
GGAGGGATCAATTTTTGGGCACCTCCAATCGTGACGACCTTGTCTCGCAAACTGCGTGCCTCTGGACGTT
CGGGGGATGCAACAGCCTCCGTGCTGGATGTTGGCTGCGGTACGGGACTGTACTCACAGCTGCTGTTACG
CGAGTTCCCTCGTTGGACAGCCACAGGCTTAGACGTCGAACGTATCGCGACTTTAGCTAATGCTCAGGCA
CTGCGCTTGGGAGTCGAAGAGCGTTTTGCAACTCGTGCCGGGGATTTCTGGCGCGGAGGCTGGGGAACAG
GCTACGACTTAGTCTTGTTTGCCAATATTTTCCATTTGCAAACGCCAGCATCAGCAGTCCGTCTTATGCG
TCATGCCGCCGCTTGTCTGGCGCCCGACGGTTTAGTGGCTGTAGTAGACCAAATTGTAGATGCCGACCGT
GAACCCAAAACCCCACAGGATCGTTTTGCTTTATTATTTGCGGCCTCAATGACCAACACTGGTGGCGGCG
ACGCATATACATTCCAAGAGTATGAAGAATGGTTTACCGCAGCGGGATTGCAGCGCATTGAAACTTTGGA
CACTCCAATGCATCGCATTCTTTTAGCCCGTCGCGCCACCGAACCTAGCGCAGTCCCGGAGGGACAGGCT
AGCGAAAACTTGTATTTCCAGGGTGGTGGCCACCATCACCATCATCACGGGTAAAGCTTAATTAGCTGAG
CTTGGACTCCTGTTGATAGATCCAGTAATGACCTCAGAACTCCATCTGGATTTGTTCAGAACGCTCGGTT
GCCGCCGGGCGTTTTTTATTGGTGAGAATCCAAGCTAGCTTGGCGGCGGCCGCACTCGAGCACCACCACC
ACCACCACTGAGATCCGGCTGCTAACAAAGCCCGAAAGGAAGCTGAGTTGGCTGCTGCCACCGCTGAGCA
ATAACTAGCATAACCCCTTGGGGCCTCTAAACGGGTCTTGAGGGGTTTTTTGCTGAAAGGAGGAACTATA
TCCGGAT
